Addgene plasmid #59734: pET14b_tev_PDZ2
Purpose: expresses PDZ2 domain of human ZO-1 in bacteria
Depositing lab: Alan Fanning. Depositing organization: University of North Carolina at Chapel Hill. Publication: Domain swapping within PDZ2 is responsible for dimerization of ZO proteins. Fanning AS, Lye MF, Anderson JM, Lavie A. J Biol Chem. 2007 Dec 28;282(52):37710-6. Epub 2007 Oct 9. 10.1074/jbc.M707255200 PubMed 17928286.
Backbone
  Vector backbone: pET14b_TEV
  Backbone manufacturer: EMD Millipore
  Backbone size w/o insert (bp): 4670
  Total vector size (bp): 4919
  Modifications to backbone: Thrombin cleavage site of pET14b replaced by TEV protease cleavage site.
  Vector type: Bacterial Expression
Growth in bacteria
  Bacterial resistance: Ampicillin, 100 μg/mL
  Growth temperature: 37°C
  Growth strain: DH5alpha
  Copy number: High Copy
Gene/Insert
  Gene/Insert name: zonula occludens-1 PDZ2 (alt name: TJP-1)
  Species: H. sapiens (human)
  Insert size (bp): 249
  Entrez Gene: TJP1 (a.k.a. ZO-1)
  Tag / fusion protein: HIS (N terminal on backbone); TEV (N terminal on backbone)
  Cloning method: Restriction Enzyme; 5′ cloning site Nde I (not destroyed); 3′ cloning site Bam HI (not destroyed)
  Sequencing primers: 5′ T7 fwd
Terms and licenses: Academic/Nonprofit Terms; Industry Terms: Not Available to Industry
How to cite: pET14b_tev_PDZ2 was a gift from Alan Fanning (Addgene plasmid # 59734 ; http://n2t.net/addgene:59734 ; RRID:Addgene_59734)
