[The description below was written by a language model from this plasmid's Addgene catalogue record.]
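Description:
pET14b_tev_PDZ2 is a bacterial expression plasmid of about 4.9 kb built on a modified pET14b backbone, in which the thrombin cleavage site of the original vector has been replaced by a recognition site for TEV protease. It is maintained as a high-copy plasmid in E. coli under ampicillin selection. No feature table accompanies the record, so the promoter and origin are not explicitly listed. However, pET14b-series vectors drive expression from a T7 promoter, which fits with the T7 forward sequencing primer noted here. Protein production would therefore normally require a host that supplies T7 RNA polymerase, whereas the cloning strain named in the record serves for propagation.

The insert is a 249 bp fragment encoding the second PDZ domain (PDZ2) of human zonula occludens-1 (ZO-1, gene TJP1), a tight junction scaffolding protein. It was cloned between the NdeI and BamHI sites, both of which remain intact. This placement puts the domain in frame behind the backbone-encoded N-terminal polyhistidine tag and TEV site. The recombinant protein can thus be captured by immobilized metal affinity chromatography and the tag then removed with TEV protease to leave a nearly native domain.

The stated purpose is bacterial expression of the ZO-1 PDZ2 domain. The associated publication concerns domain swapping within PDZ2 as the basis for dimerization of ZO proteins. This suggests the construct was used to produce purified domain for structural and biochemical study of that interaction.
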