>Addgene plasmid #59734 | pET14b_tev_PDZ2 | depositor partial sequence | sequence record 93742 | aa 186-263
CATATGAAAGTCACACTGGTGAAATCCCGGAAAAATGAAGAATATGGTCTTCGATTGGCAAGCCATATAT
TTGTTAAGGAAATTTCACAAGATAGTTTGGCAGCAAGAGATGGCAATATTCAAGAAGGTGATGTTGTATT
GAAGATAAATGGTACTGTGACAGAAAATATGTCATTGACAGATGCAAAGACATTGATAGAAAGGTCTAAA
GGCAAATTAAAAATGGTAGTTCAAAGAGATTGAGGATCC
