>Addgene plasmid #59734 | pET14b_tev_PDZ2 | addgene partial sequence | sequence record 96178 | T7term 5'-GCTAGTTATTGCTCAGCGG-3'
GTAGCAGCCGGATCCTCAATCTCTTTGAACTACCATTTTTAATTTGCCTTTAGACCTTTCTATCAATGTC
TTTGCATCTGTCAATGACATATTTTCTGTCACAGTACCATTTATCTTCAATACAACATCACCTTCTTGAA
TATTGCCATCTCTTGCTGCCAAACTATCTTGTGAAATTTCCTTAACAAATATATGGCTTGCCAATCGAAG
ACCATATTCTTCATTTTTCCGGGATTTCACCAGTGTGACTTTCATATGGCCCTGAAAATAAAGATTCTCG
TTACCGCCGCTGCTGTGATGATGATGATGATGGCTGCTGCCCATGGTATATCTCCTTCTTAAAGTTAAAC
AAAATTATTTCTAGAGGGAAACCGTTGTGGTCTCCCTATAGTGAGTCGTATTAATTTCGCGGGATCGAGA
TCTCGATCCTCTACGCCGGACGCATCGTGGCCGGCATCACCGGCGCCACAGGTGCGGTTGCTGGCGCCTA
TATCGCCGACATCACCGATGGGGAAGATCGGGCTCGCCACTTCGAGCTCATGAGCGCTTGTTTCGACGTG
GGTATGGTGGCAGGCCCCGTGGCCGGGGGACTGTTGGGCGCCATCTCCTTGCATGCACCATTCCTTGCGG
CGGCGGTGCTCAACGGCCTCAACCTACTACTGTGCTGCTTCCTAATG
